Addgene plasmid #75503: BCKDK gRNA (BRDN0001147783)
Purpose: 3rd generation lentiviral gRNA plasmid targeting human BCKDK
Depositing lab: John Doench & David Root. Depositing organization: Broad Institute. Publication: Optimized sgRNA design to maximize activity and minimize off-target effects of CRISPR-Cas9. Doench JG, Fusi N, Sullender M, Hegde M, Vaimberg EW, Donovan KF, Smith I, Tothova Z, Wilen C, Orchard R, Virgin HW, Listgarten J, Root DE. Nat Biotechnol. 2016 Jan 18. doi: 10.1038/nbt.3437. PubMed 26780180.
Backbone
  Vector backbone: lentiGuide-Puro
  Backbone manufacturer: Zhang Lab (Addgene plasmid # 52963)
  Vector type: Mammalian Expression, Lentiviral, CRISPR
  Selectable markers: Puromycin
Growth in bacteria
  Bacterial resistance: Ampicillin, 100 μg/mL
  Growth temperature: 37°C
  Growth strain: DH5alpha
  Copy number: High Copy
Gene/Insert
  Gene/Insert name: BCKDK (alt names: BCKDK; NM_001122957.2)
  gRNA/shRNA sequence: GGCCGACTGGTTGTAAAAGG
  Species: H. sapiens (human)
  Entrez Gene: BCKDK (a.k.a. BCKDKD, BDK)
  Promoter: hU6
  Cloning method: Unknown
  Sequencing primers: 5′ U6-F; 3′ pS2-R
Terms and licenses: Academic/Nonprofit Terms; Industry Terms: Not Available to Industry
Depositor comments: The gRNA was designed to target the following Genbank reference sequence(s): NM_001122957.2,NM_001271926.1,NM_005881.3. Note that this plasmid does NOT contain Cas9. It should be used in conjunction with lentiCas9-Blast (Addgene #52962) or otherwise with cell lines already expressing Cas9. Browse the full kinome gRNA library at http://www.addgene.org/pooled-library/broadgpp-human-kinome/ or visit http://www.broadinstitute.org/rnai/public/ for detailed protocols and information.
How to cite: BCKDK gRNA (BRDN0001147783) was a gift from John Doench & David Root (Addgene plasmid # 75503 ; http://n2t.net/addgene:75503 ; RRID:Addgene_75503)
