[The description below was written by a language model from this plasmid's Addgene catalogue record and pLannotate feature annotations shown in this document.]
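Description:
BCKDK gRNA (BRDN0001147783) is a third-generation lentiviral CRISPR guide plasmid built on the lentiGuide-Puro backbone and carrying a single guide RNA against human BCKDK (branched-chain ketoacid dehydrogenase kinase, also known as BDK). According to the depositor's notes, the guide was designed against three BCKDK reference transcripts and belongs to a human kinome gRNA collection. The plasmid is about 8.3 kb and is maintained in E. coli at high copy through a ColE1/pUC-type origin with ampicillin selection (AmpR). An f1 origin, an SV40 origin, and lac, T7 and T3 promoter remnants are carried over from the parental cloning backbone.

The viral cassette starts with an RSV promoter fused to a truncated HIV-1 5' LTR, which makes genomic RNA transcription Tat-independent. It is followed by the Ψ packaging signal with a gag fragment and by the RRE for Rev-dependent nuclear export. The human U6 RNA polymerase III promoter then drives the BCKDK spacer fused to the Streptococcus pyogenes gRNA scaffold, and a cPPT/CTS element sits just downstream. Next, an EF-1α core promoter with its intron A expresses puromycin N-acetyltransferase so that transduced mammalian cells can be selected. A WPRE enhances transcript expression, and the self-inactivating ΔU3 3' LTR, followed by an SV40 polyadenylation signal, closes the cassette.

The plasmid does not encode Cas9. It is meant to be packaged into lentivirus using separately supplied helper functions and delivered to cells that already express Cas9 or are co-transduced with a Cas9 vector such as lentiCas9-Blast. In such cells it supports Cas9-mediated disruption of BCKDK.
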