Features (pLannotate 1.2.2; 29 found; start..end, strand, type, name):
     14..80      +  CDS            small t antigen (fragment): SV40 (simian virus 40) small t antigen
    106..317     +  promoter       EF-1α core promoter: core promoter for human elongation factor EF-1α
    318..1256    +  intron         EF-1α intron A: intron upstream of the start codon of human EF-1α
   1278..1877    +  CDS            PuroR (fragment): puromycin N-acetyltransferase; pac from Streptomyces; confers resistance to puromycin
   1893..2481    +  misc_feature   WPRE: woodchuck hepatitis virus posttranscriptional regulatory element
   2532..2551    +  misc_feature   cPPT/CTS (fragment): central polypurine tract and central termination sequence of HIV-1
   2553..2786    +  LTR            3' LTR (ΔU3): self-inactivating 3' long terminal repeat (LTR) from HIV-1
   2864..2985    +  polyA_signal   SV40 poly(A) signal: SV40 polyadenylation signal
   3025..3160    +  rep_origin     SV40 ori: SV40 origin of replication
   3181..3199    -  promoter       T7 promoter: promoter for bacteriophage T7 RNA polymerase
   3207..3362    +  CDS            lacZα (fragment): LacZα fragment of β-galactosidase; lacZ fragment
   3367..3795    +  rep_origin     f1 ori (sequence partly withheld): f1 bacteriophage origin of replication; arrow indicates direction of (+) strand synthesis
   3848..3952    +  promoter       AmpR promoter: bla
   3953..4813    +  CDS            AmpR: β-lactamase; bla; confers resistance to ampicillin, carbenicillin, and related antibiotics
   4984..5572    +  rep_origin     ori: high-copy-number ColE1/pMB1/pBR322/pUC origin of replication
   5755..5847    +  CDS            lacI (fragment): lac repressor; lacI; The lac repressor binds to the lac operator to inhibit transcription in E. coli. This inhibition can be relieved by adding lactose or isopropyl-β-D-thiogalactopyranoside (IPTG).
   5860..5881    +  protein_bind   CAP binding site: CAP binding activates transcription in the presence of cAMP. E. coli catabolite activator protein
   5896..5926    +  promoter       lac promoter: promoter for the E. coli lac operon
   5934..5950    +  protein_bind   lac operator: The lac repressor binds to the lac operator to inhibit transcription in E. coli. This inhibition can be relieved by adding lactose or isopropyl-β-D-thiogalactopyranoside (IPTG). lac repressor encoded by lacI
   5995..6013    +  promoter       T3 promoter: promoter for bacteriophage T3 RNA polymerase
   6041..6267    +  promoter       RSV promoter: Rous sarcoma virus enhancer/promoter
   6268..6448    +  LTR            5' LTR (truncated): truncated 5' long terminal repeat (LTR) from HIV-1
   6495..6620    +  misc_feature   HIV-1 Ψ: packaging signal of human immunodeficiency virus type 1
   6604..6967    +  CDS            HIV-1 gag (fragment): gag protein from human immunodeficiency virus 1; gag
   7113..7346    +  misc_feature   RRE: The Rev response element (RRE) of HIV-1 allows for Rev-dependent mRNA export from the nucleus to the cytoplasm.
   7723..7749    +  CDS            Rev (fragment): human immunodeficiency virus 1 (HIV-1) Rev protein; rev; enhances nuclear export of unspliced and incompletely spliced viral mRNAs
   7753..7993    +  promoter       U6 promoter: RNA polymerase III promoter for human U6 snRNA
   8023..8098    +  misc_RNA       gRNA scaffold: guide RNA scaffold for the Streptococcus pyogenes CRISPR/Cas9 system
   8154..8271    +  misc_feature   cPPT/CTS: central polypurine tract and central termination sequence of HIV-1
>Addgene plasmid #75503 | BCKDK gRNA (BRDN0001147783) | addgene full sequence | sequence record 184010 | Addgene Assembled Sequence
CCCGGGTGCAAAGATGGATAAAGTTTTAAACAGAGAGGAATCTTTGCAGCTAATGGACCTTCTAGGTCTT
GAAAGGAGTGGGAATTGGCTCCGGTGCCCGTCAGTGGGCAGAGCGCACATCGCCCACAGTCCCCGAGAAG
TTGGGGGGAGGGGTCGGCAATTGATCCGGTGCCTAGAGAAGGTGGCGCGGGGTAAACTGGGAAAGTGATG
TCGTGTACTGGCTCCGCCTTTTTCCCGAGGGTGGGGGAGAACCGTATATAAGTGCAGTAGTCGCCGTGAA
CGTTCTTTTTCGCAACGGGTTTGCCGCCAGAACACAGGTAAGTGCCGTGTGTGGTTCCCGCGGGCCTGGC
CTCTTTACGGGTTATGGCCCTTGCGTGCCTTGAATTACTTCCACCTGGCTGCAGTACGTGATTCTTGATC
CCGAGCTTCGGGTTGGAAGTGGGTGGGAGAGTTCGAGGCCTTGCGCTTAAGGAGCCCCTTCGCCTCGTGC
TTGAGTTGAGGCCTGGCCTGGGCGCTGGGGCCGCCGCGTGCGAATCTGGTGGCACCTTCGCGCCTGTCTC
GCTGCTTTCGATAAGTCTCTAGCCATTTAAAATTTTTGATGACCTGCTGCGACGCTTTTTTTCTGGCAAG
ATAGTCTTGTAAATGCGGGCCAAGATCTGCACACTGGTATTTCGGTTTTTGGGGCCGCGGGCGGCGACGG
GGCCCGTGCGTCCCAGCGCACATGTTCGGCGAGGCGGGGCCTGCGAGCGCGGCCACCGAGAATCGGACGG
GGGTAGTCTCAAGCTGGCCGGCCTGCTCTGGTGCCTGGCCTCGCGCCGCCGTGTATCGCCCCGCCCTGGG
CGGCAAGGCTGGCCCGGTCGGCACCAGTTGCGTGAGCGGAAAGATGGCCGCTTCCCGGCCCTGCTGCAGG
GAGCTCAAAATGGAGGACGCGGCGCTCGGGAGAGCGGGCGGGTGAGTCACCCACACAAAGGAAAAGGGCC
TTTCCGTCCTCAGCCGTCGCTTCATGTGACTCCACGGAGTACCGGGCGCCGTCCAGGCACCTCGATTAGT
TCTCGAGCTTTTGGAGTACGTCGTCTTTAGGTTGGGGGGAGGGGTTTTATGCGATGGAGTTTCCCCACAC
TGAGTGGGTGGAGACTGAAGTTAGGCCAGCTTGGCACTTGATGTAATTCTCCTTGGAATTTGCCCTTTTT
GAGTTTGGATCTTGGTTCATTCTCAAGCCTCAGACAGTGGTTCAAAGTTTTTTTCTTCCATTTCAGGTGT
CGTGACGTACGGCCACCATGACCGAGTACAAGCCCACGGTGCGCCTCGCCACCCGCGACGACGTCCCCAG
GGCCGTACGCACCCTCGCCGCCGCGTTCGCCGACTACCCCGCCACGCGCCACACCGTCGATCCGGACCGC
CACATCGAGCGGGTCACCGAGCTGCAAGAACTCTTCCTCACGCGCGTCGGGCTCGACATCGGCAAGGTGT
GGGTCGCGGACGACGGCGCCGCCGTGGCGGTCTGGACCACGCCGGAGAGCGTCGAAGCGGGGGCGGTGTT
CGCCGAGATCGGCCCGCGCATGGCCGAGTTGAGCGGTTCCCGGCTGGCCGCGCAGCAACAGATGGAAGGC
CTCCTGGCGCCGCACCGGCCCAAGGAGCCCGCGTGGTTCCTGGCCACCGTCGGAGTCTCGCCCGACCACC
AGGGCAAGGGTCTGGGCAGCGCCGTCGTGCTCCCCGGAGTGGAGGCGGCCGAGCGCGCCGGGGTGCCCGC
CTTCCTGGAGACCTCCGCGCCCCGCAACCTCCCCTTCTACGAGCGGCTCGGCTTCACCGTCACCGCCGAC
GTCGAGGTGCCCGAAGGACCGCGCACCTGGTGCATGACCCGCAAGCCCGGTGCCTGAACGCGTTAAGTCG
ACAATCAACCTCTGGATTACAAAATTTGTGAAAGATTGACTGGTATTCTTAACTATGTTGCTCCTTTTAC
GCTATGTGGATACGCTGCTTTAATGCCTTTGTATCATGCTATTGCTTCCCGTATGGCTTTCATTTTCTCC
TCCTTGTATAAATCCTGGTTGCTGTCTCTTTATGAGGAGTTGTGGCCCGTTGTCAGGCAACGTGGCGTGG
TGTGCACTGTGTTTGCTGACGCAACCCCCACTGGTTGGGGCATTGCCACCACCTGTCAGCTCCTTTCCGG
GACTTTCGCTTTCCCCCTCCCTATTGCCACGGCGGAACTCATCGCCGCCTGCCTTGCCCGCTGCTGGACA
GGGGCTCGGCTGTTGGGCACTGACAATTCCGTGGTGTTGTCGGGGAAATCATCGTCCTTTCCTTGGCTGC
TCGCCTGTGTTGCCACCTGGATTCTGCGCGGGACGTCCTTCTGCTACGTCCCTTCGGCCCTCAATCCAGC
GGACCTTCCTTCCCGCGGCCTGCTGCCGGCTCTGCGGCCTCTTCCGCGTCTTCGCCTTCGCCCTCAGACG
AGTCGGATCTCCCTTTGGGCCGCCTCCCCGCGTCGACTTTAAGACCAATGACTTACAAGGCAGCTGTAGA
TCTTAGCCACTTTTTAAAAGAAAAGGGGGGACTGGAAGGGCTAATTCACTCCCAACGAAGACAAGATCTG
CTTTTTGCTTGTACTGGGTCTCTCTGGTTAGACCAGATCTGAGCCTGGGAGCTCTCTGGCTAACTAGGGA
ACCCACTGCTTAAGCCTCAATAAAGCTTGCCTTGAGTGCTTCAAGTAGTGTGTGCCCGTCTGTTGTGTGA
CTCTGGTAACTAGAGATCCCTCAGACCCTTTTAGTCAGTGTGGAAAATCTCTAGCAGTACGTATAGTAGT
TCATGTCATCTTATTATTCAGTATTTATAACTTGCAAAGAAATGAATATCAGAGAGTGAGAGGAACTTGT
TTATTGCAGCTTATAATGGTTACAAATAAAGCAATAGCATCACAAATTTCACAAATAAAGCATTTTTTTC
ACTGCATTCTAGTTGTGGTTTGTCCAAACTCATCAATGTATCTTATCATGTCTGGCTCTAGCTATCCCGC
CCCTAACTCCGCCCATCCCGCCCCTAACTCCGCCCAGTTCCGCCCATTCTCCGCCCCATGGCTGACTAAT
TTTTTTTATTTATGCAGAGGCCGAGGCCGCCTCGGCCTCTGAGCTATTCCAGAAGTAGTGAGGAGGCTTT
TTTGGAGGCCTAGGGACGTACCCAATTCGCCCTATAGTGAGTCGTATTACGCGCGCTCACTGGCCGTCGT
TTTACAACGTCGTGACTGGGAAAACCCTGGCGTTACCCAACTTAATCGCCTTGCAGCACATCCCCCTTTC
GCCAGCTGGCGTAATAGCGAAGAGGCCCGCACCGATCGCCCTTCCCAACAGTTGCGCAGCCTGAATGGCG
AATGGG
[124 nt withheld, positions 3367-3490]
C
[91 nt withheld, positions 3492-3582]
A
[49 nt withheld, positions 3584-3632]
CCTTTGACGTTGGAGTCCACGTTCTTT
[37 nt withheld, positions 3660-3696]
ACCCTATCTCGGTCTATTCTTTTGATTTATAAGGGATTTTGCCGATTTCGGCCTATTGGTTAAAAAATGA
GCTGATTTAACAAAAATTTAACGCGAATTTTAACAAAATATTAACGCTTACAATTTAGGTGGCACTTTTC
GGGGAAATGTGCGCGGAACCCCTATTTGTTTATTTTTCTAAATACATTCAAATATGTATCCGCTCATGAG
ACAATAACCCTGATAAATGCTTCAATAATATTGAAAAAGGAAGAGTATGAGTATTCAACATTTCCGTGTC
GCCCTTATTCCCTTTTTTGCGGCATTTTGCCTTCCTGTTTTTGCTCACCCAGAAACGCTGGTGAAAGTAA
AAGATGCTGAAGATCAGTTGGGTGCACGAGTGGGTTACATCGAACTGGATCTCAACAGCGGTAAGATCCT
TGAGAGTTTTCGCCCCGAAGAACGTTTTCCAATGATGAGCACTTTTAAAGTTCTGCTATGTGGCGCGGTA
TTATCCCGTATTGACGCCGGGCAAGAGCAACTCGGTCGCCGCATACACTATTCTCAGAATGACTTGGTTG
AGTACTCACCAGTCACAGAAAAGCATCTTACGGATGGCATGACAGTAAGAGAATTATGCAGTGCTGCCAT
AACCATGAGTGATAACACTGCGGCCAACTTACTTCTGACAACGATCGGAGGACCGAAGGAGCTAACCGCT
TTTTTGCACAACATGGGGGATCATGTAACTCGCCTTGATCGTTGGGAACCGGAGCTGAATGAAGCCATAC
CAAACGACGAGCGTGACACCACGATGCCTGTAGCAATGGCAACAACGTTGCGCAAACTATTAACTGGCGA
ACTACTTACTCTAGCTTCCCGGCAACAATTAATAGACTGGATGGAGGCGGATAAAGTTGCAGGACCACTT
CTGCGCTCGGCCCTTCCGGCTGGCTGGTTTATTGCTGATAAATCTGGAGCCGGTGAGCGTGGGTCTCGCG
GTATCATTGCAGCACTGGGGCCAGATGGTAAGCCCTCCCGTATCGTAGTTATCTACACGACGGGGAGTCA
GGCAACTATGGATGAACGAAATAGACAGATCGCTGAGATAGGTGCCTCACTGATTAAGCATTGGTAACTG
TCAGACCAAGTTTACTCATATATACTTTAGATTGATTTAAAACTTCATTTTTAATTTAAAAGGATCTAGG
TGAAGATCCTTTTTGATAATCTCATGACCAAAATCCCTTAACGTGAGTTTTCGTTCCACTGAGCGTCAGA
CCCCGTAGAAAAGATCAAAGGATCTTCTTGAGATCCTTTTTTTCTGCGCGTAATCTGCTGCTTGCAAACA
AAAAAACCACCGCTACCAGCGGTGGTTTGTTTGCCGGATCAAGAGCTACCAACTCTTTTTCCGAAGGTAA
CTGGCTTCAGCAGAGCGCAGATACCAAATACTGTTCTTCTAGTGTAGCCGTAGTTAGGCCACCACTTCAA
GAACTCTGTAGCACCGCCTACATACCTCGCTCTGCTAATCCTGTTACCAGTGGCTGCTGCCAGTGGCGAT
AAGTCGTGTCTTACCGGGTTGGACTCAAGACGATAGTTACCGGATAAGGCGCAGCGGTCGGGCTGAACGG
GGGGTTCGTGCACACAGCCCAGCTTGGAGCGAACGACCTACACCGAACTGAGATACCTACAGCGTGAGCT
ATGAGAAAGCGCCACGCTTCCCGAAGGGAGAAAGGCGGACAGGTATCCGGTAAGCGGCAGGGTCGGAACA
GGAGAGCGCACGAGGGAGCTTCCAGGGGGAAACGCCTGGTATCTTTATAGTCCTGTCGGGTTTCGCCACC
TCTGACTTGAGCGTCGATTTTTGTGATGCTCGTCAGGGGGGCGGAGCCTATGGAAAAACGCCAGCAACGC
GGCCTTTTTACGGTTCCTGGCCTTTTGCTGGCCTTTTGCTCACATGTTCTTTCCTGCGTTATCCCCTGAT
TCTGTGGATAACCGTATTACCGCCTTTGAGTGAGCTGATACCGCTCGCCGCAGCCGAACGACCGAGCGCA
GCGAGTCAGTGAGCGAGGAAGCGGAAGAGCGCCCAATACGCAAACCGCCTCTCCCCGCGCGTTGGCCGAT
TCATTAATGCAGCTGGCACGACAGGTTTCCCGACTGGAAAGCGGGCAGTGAGCGCAACGCAATTAATGTG
AGTTAGCTCACTCATTAGGCACCCCAGGCTTTACACTTTATGCTTCCGGCTCGTATGTTGTGTGGAATTG
TGAGCGGATAACAATTTCACACAGGAAACAGCTATGACCATGATTACGCCAAGCGCGCAATTAACCCTCA
CTAAAGGGAACAAAAGCTGGAGCTGCAAGCTTAATGTAGTCTTATGCAATACTCTTGTAGTCTTGCAACA
TGGTAACGATGAGTTAGCAACATGCCTTACAAGGAGAGAAAAAGCACCGTGCATGCCGATTGGTGGAAGT
AAGGTGGTACGATCGTGCCTTATTAGGAAGGCAACAGACGGGTCTGACATGGATTGGACGAACCACTGAA
TTGCCGCATTGCAGAGATATTGTATTTAAGTGCCTAGCTCGATACATAAACGGGTCTCTCTGGTTAGACC
AGATCTGAGCCTGGGAGCTCTCTGGCTAACTAGGGAACCCACTGCTTAAGCCTCAATAAAGCTTGCCTTG
AGTGCTTCAAGTAGTGTGTGCCCGTCTGTTGTGTGACTCTGGTAACTAGAGATCCCTCAGACCCTTTTAG
TCAGTGTGGAAAATCTCTAGCAGTGGCGCCCGAACAGGGACTTGAAAGCGAAAGGGAAACCAGAGGAGCT
CTCTCGACGCAGGACTCGGCTTGCTGAAGCGCGCACGGCAAGAGGCGAGGGGCGGCGACTGGTGAGTACG
CCAAAAATTTTGACTAGCGGAGGCTAGAAGGAGAGAGATGGGTGCGAGAGCGTCAGTATTAAGCGGGGGA
GAATTAGATCGCGATGGGAAAAAATTCGGTTAAGGCCAGGGGGAAAGAAAAAATATAAATTAAAACATAT
AGTATGGGCAAGCAGGGAGCTAGAACGATTCGCAGTTAATCCTGGCCTGTTAGAAACATCAGAAGGCTGT
AGACAAATACTGGGACAGCTACAACCATCCCTTCAGACAGGATCAGAAGAACTTAGATCATTATATAATA
CAGTAGCAACCCTCTATTGTGTGCATCAAAGGATAGAGATAAAAGACACCAAGGAAGCTTTAGACAAGAT
AGAGGAAGAGCAAAACAAAAGTAAGACCACCGCACAGCAAGCGGCCGCTGATCTTCAGACCTGGAGGAGG
AGATATGAGGGACAATTGGAGAAGTGAATTATATAAATATAAAGTAGTAAAAATTGAACCATTAGGAGTA
GCACCCACCAAGGCAAAGAGAAGAGTGGTGCAGAGAGAAAAAAGAGCAGTGGGAATAGGAGCTTTGTTCC
TTGGGTTCTTGGGAGCAGCAGGAAGCACTATGGGCGCAGCGTCAATGACGCTGACGGTACAGGCCAGACA
ATTATTGTCTGGTATAGTGCAGCAGCAGAACAATTTGCTGAGGGCTATTGAGGCGCAACAGCATCTGTTG
CAACTCACAGTCTGGGGCATCAAGCAGCTCCAGGCAAGAATCCTGGCTGTGGAAAGATACCTAAAGGATC
AACAGCTCCTGGGGATTTGGGGTTGCTCTGGAAAACTCATTTGCACCACTGCTGTGCCTTGGAATGCTAG
TTGGAGTAATAAATCTCTGGAACAGATTTGGAATCACACGACCTGGATGGAGTGGGACAGAGAAATTAAC
AATTACACAAGCTTAATACACTCCTTAATTGAAGAATCGCAAAACCAGCAAGAAAAGAATGAACAAGAAT
TATTGGAATTAGATAAATGGGCAAGTTTGTGGAATTGGTTTAACATAACAAATTGGCTGTGGTATATAAA
ATTATTCATAATGATAGTAGGAGGCTTGGTAGGTTTAAGAATAGTTTTTGCTGTACTTTCTATAGTGAAT
AGAGTTAGGCAGGGATATTCACCATTATCGTTTCAGACCCACCTCCCAACCCCGAGGGGACCCAGAGAGG
GCCTATTTCCCATGATTCCTTCATATTTGCATATACGATACAAGGCTGTTAGAGAGATAATTAGAATTAA
TTTGACTGTAAACACAAAGATATTAGTACAAAATACGTGACGTAGAAAGTAATAATTTCTTGGGTAGTTT
GCAGTTTTAAAATTATGTTTTAAAATGGACTATCATATGCTTACCGTAACTTGAAAGTATTTCGATTTCT
TGGCTTTATATATCTTGTGGAAAGGACGAAACACCGGGCCGACTGGTTGTAAAAGGGTTTTAGAGCTAGA
AATAGCAAGTTAAAATAAGGCTAGTCCGTTATCAACTTGAAAAAGTGGCACCGAGTCGGTGCTTTTTTAA
GCTTGGCGTAACTAGATCTTGAGACAAATGGCAGTATTCATCCACAATTTTAAAAGAAAAGGGGGGATTG
GGGGGTACAGTGCAGGGGAAAGAATAGTAGACATAATAGCAACAGACATACAAACTAAAGAATTACAAAA
ACAAATTACAAAAATTCAAAATTTTCGGGTTTATTACAGGGACAGCAGAGATCCACTTTGGCGCCGGCTC
GAGGGGG
