>Addgene plasmid #75503 | BCKDK gRNA (BRDN0001147783) | depositor partial sequence | sequence record 142963 | Target Sequence
GGCCGACTGGTTGTAAAAGG
