>Addgene plasmid #75503 | BCKDK gRNA (BRDN0001147783) | addgene partial sequence | sequence record 184009 | hU6-F
GAAAGTAATAATTTCTTGGGTAGTTTGCAGTTTTAAAATTATGTTTTAAAATGGACTATCATATGCTTAC
CGTAACTTGAAAGTATTTCGATTTCTTGGCTTTATATATCTTGTGGAAAGGACGAAACACCGGGCCGACT
GGTTGTAAAAGGGTTTTAGAGCTAGAAATAGCAAGTTAAAATAAGGCTAGTCCGTTATCAACTTGAAAAA
GTGGCACCGAGTCGGTGCTTTTTTAAGCTTGGCGTAACTAGATCTTGAGACAAATGGCAGTATTCATCCA
CAATTTTAAAAGAAAAGGGGGGATTGGGGGGTACAGTGCAGGGGAAAGAATAGTAGACATAATAGCAACA
GACATACAAACTAAAGAATTACAAAAACAAATTACAAAAATTCAAAATTTTCGGGTTTATTACAGGGACA
GCAGAGATCCACTTTGGCGCCGGCTCGAGGGGGCCCGGGTGCAAAGATGGATAAAGTTTTAAACAGAGAG
GAATCTTTGCAGCTAATGGACCTTCTAGGTCTTGAAAGGAGTGGGAATTGGCTCCGGTGCCCGTCAGTGG
GCAGAGCGCA
